>Addgene plasmid #112133 | pLL7 lenti-dcas9-3xflag-blast | addgene full sequence | sequence record 222675 | Addgene NGS Result
GTCGACGGATCGGGAGATCTCCCGATCCCCTATGGTGCACTCTCAGTACAATCTGCTCTGATGCCGCATA
GTTAAGCCAGTATCTGCTCCCTGCTTGTGTGTTGGAGGTCGCTGAGTAGTGCGCGAGCAAAATTTAAGCT
ACAACAAGGCAAGGCTTGACCGACAATTGCATGAAGAATCTGCTTAGGGTTAGGCGTTTTGCGCTGCTTC
GCGATGTACGGGCCAGATATACGCGTTGACATTGATTATTGACTAGTTATTAATAGTAATCAATTACGGG
GTCATTAGTTCATAGCCCATATATGGAGTTCCGCGTTACATAACTTACGGTAAATGGCCCGCCTGGCTGA
CCGCCCAACGACCCCCGCCCATTGACGTCAATAATGACGTATGTTCCCATAGTAACGCCAATAGGGACTT
TCCATTGACGTCAATGGGTGGAGTATTTACGGTAAACTGCCCACTTGGCAGTACATCAAGTGTATCATAT
GCCAAGTACGCCCCCTATTGACGTCAATGACGGTAAATGGCCCGCCTGGCATTATGCCCAGTACATGACC
TTATGGGACTTTCCTACTTGGCAGTACATCTACGTATTAGTCATCGCTATTACCATGGTGATGCGGTTTT
GGCAGTACATCAATGGGCGTGGATAGCGGTTTGACTCACGGGGATTTCCAAGTCTCCACCCCATTGACGT
CAATGGGAGTTTGTTTTGGCACCAAAATCAACGGGACTTTCCAAAATGTCGTAACAACTCCGCCCCATTG
ACGCAAATGGGCGGTAGGCGTGTACGGTGGGAGGTCTATATAAGCAGCGCGTTTTGCCTGTACTGGGTCT
CTCTGGTTAGACCAGATCTGAGCCTGGGAGCTCTCTGGCTAACTAGGGAACCCACTGCTTAAGCCTCAAT
AAAGCTTGCCTTGAGTGCTTCAAGTAGTGTGTGCCCGTCTGTTGTGTGACTCTGGTAACTAGAGATCCCT
CAGACCCTTTTAGTCAGTGTGGAAAATCTCTAGCAGTGGCGCCCGAACAGGGACTTGAAAGCGAAAGGGA
AACCAGAGGAGCTCTCTCGACGCAGGACTCGGCTTGCTGAAGCGCGCACGGCAAGAGGCGAGGGGCGGCG
ACTGGTGAGTACGCCAAAAATTTTGACTAGCGGAGGCTAGAAGGAGAGAGATGGGTGCGAGAGCGTCAGT
ATTAAGCGGGGGAGAATTAGATCGCGATGGGAAAAAATTCGGTTAAGGCCAGGGGGAAAGAAAAAATATA
AATTAAAACATATAGTATGGGCAAGCAGGGAGCTAGAACGATTCGCAGTTAATCCTGGCCTGTTAGAAAC
ATCAGAAGGCTGTAGACAAATACTGGGACAGCTACAACCATCCCTTCAGACAGGATCAGAAGAACTTAGA
TCATTATATAATACAGTAGCAACCCTCTATTGTGTGCATCAAAGGATAGAGATAAAAGACACCAAGGAAG
CTTTAGACAAGATAGAGGAAGAGCAAAACAAAAGTAAGACCACCGCACAGCAAGCGGCCGCTGATCTTCA
GACCTGGAGGAGGAGATATGAGGGACAATTGGAGAAGTGAATTATATAAATATAAAGTAGTAAAAATTGA
ACCATTAGGAGTAGCACCCACCAAGGCAAAGAGAAGAGTGGTGCAGAGAGAAAAAAGAGCAGTGGGAATA
GGAGCTTTGTTCCTTGGGTTCTTGGGAGCAGCAGGAAGCACTATGGGCGCAGCGTCAATGACGCTGACGG
TACAGGCCAGACAATTATTGTCTGGTATAGTGCAGCAGCAGAACAATTTGCTGAGGGCTATTGAGGCGCA
ACAGCATCTGTTGCAACTCACAGTCTGGGGCATCAAGCAGCTCCAGGCAAGAATCCTGGCTGTGGAAAGA
TACCTAAAGGATCAACAGCTCCTGGGGATTTGGGGTTGCTCTGGAAAACTCATTTGCACCACTGCTGTGC
CTTGGAATGCTAGTTGGAGTAATAAATCTCTGGAACAGATTTGGAATCACACGACCTGGATGGAGTGGGA
CAGAGAAATTAACAATTACACAAGCTTAATACACTCCTTAATTGAAGAATCGCAAAACCAGCAAGAAAAG
AATGAACAAGAATTATTGGAATTAGATAAATGGGCAAGTTTGTGGAATTGGTTTAACATAACAAATTGGC
TGTGGTATATAAAATTATTCATAATGATAGTAGGAGGCTTGGTAGGTTTAAGAATAGTTTTTGCTGTACT
TTCTATAGTGAATAGAGTTAGGCAGGGATATTCACCATTATCGTTTCAGACCCACCTCCCAACCCCGAGG
GGACCCGACAGGCCCGAAGGAATAGAAGAAGAAGGTGGAGAGAGAGACAGAGACAGATCCATTCGATTAG
TGAACGGATCGGCACTGCGTGCGCCAATTCTGCAGACAAATGGCAGTATTCATCCACAATTTTAAAAGAA
AAGGGGGGATTGGGGGGTACAGTGCAGGGGAAAGAATAGTAGACATAATAGCAACAGACATACAAACTAA
AGAATTACAAAAACAAATTACAAAAATTCAAAATTTTCGGGTTTATTACAGGGACAGCAGAGATCCAGTT
TGGTTAATTAGCTAGCTGCAAAGATGGATAAAGTTTTAAACAGAGAGGAATCTTTGCAGCTAATGGACCT
TCTAGGTCTTGAAAGGAGTGGGAATTGGCTCCGGTGCCCGTCAGTGGGCAGAGCGCACATCGCCCACAGT
CCCCGAGAAGTTGGGGGGAGGGGTCGGCAATTGAACCGGTGCCTAGAGAAGGTGGCGCGGGGTAAACTGG
GAAAGTGATGTCGTGTACTGGCTCCGCCTTTTTCCCGAGGGTGGGGGAGAACCGTATATAAGTGCAGTAG
TCGCCGTGAACGTTCTTTTTCGCAACGGGTTTGCCGCCAGAACACAGGTAAGTGCCGTGTGTGGTTCCCG
CGGGCCTGGCCTCTTTACGGGTTATGGCCCTTGCGTGCCTTGAATTACTTCCACCTGGCTGCAGTACGTG
ATTCTTGATCCCGAGCTTCGGGTTGGAAGTGGGTGGGAGAGTTCGAGGCCTTGCGCTTAAGGAGCCCCTT
CGCCTCGTGCTTGAGTTGAGGCCTGGCCTGGGCGCTGGGGCCGCCGCGTGCGAATCTGGTGGCACCTTCG
CGCCTGTCTCGCTGCTTTCGATAAGTCTCTAGCCATTTAAAATTTTTGATGACCTGCTGCGACGCTTTTT
TTCTGGCAAGATAGTCTTGTAAATGCGGGCCAAGATCTGCACACTGGTATTTCGGTTTTTGGGGCCGCGG
GCGGCGACGGGGCCCGTGCGTCCCAGCGCACATGTTCGGCGAGGCGGGGCCTGCGAGCGCGGCCACCGAG
AATCGGACGGGGGTAGTCTCAAGCTGGCCGGCCTGCTCTGGTGCCTGGCCTCGCGCCGCCGTGTATCGCC
CCGCCCTGGGCGGCAAGGCTGGCCCGGTCGGCACCAGTTGCGTGAGCGGAAAGATGGCCGCTTCCCGGCC
CTGCTGCAGGGAGCTCAAAATGGAGGACGCGGCGCTCGGGAGAGCGGGCGGGTGAGTCACCCACACAAAG
GAAAAGGGCCTTTCCGTCCTCAGCCGTCGCTTCATGTGACTCCACGGAGTACCGGGCGCCGTCCAGGCAC
CTCGATTAGTTCTCGAGCTTTTGGAGTACGTCGTCTTTAGGTTGGGGGGAGGGGTTTTATGCGATGGAGT
TTCCCCACACTGAGTGGGTGGAGACTGAAGTTAGGCCAGCTTGGCACTTGATGTAATTCTCCTTGGAATT
TGCCCTTTTTGAGTTTGGATCTTGGTTCATTCTCAAGCCTCAGACAGTGGTTCAAAGTTTTTTTCTTCCA
TTTCAGGTGTCGTGACGTACGGCCACCATGAAAAGGCCGGCGGCCACGAAAAAGGCCGGCCAGGCAAAAA
AGAAAAAGGACAAGAAGTACAGCATCGGCCTGGCCATCGGCACCAACTCTGTGGGCTGGGCCGTGATCAC
CGACGAGTACAAGGTGCCCAGCAAGAAATTCAAGGTGCTGGGCAACACCGACCGGCACAGCATCAAGAAG
AACCTGATCGGAGCCCTGCTGTTCGACAGCGGCGAAACAGCCGAGGCCACCCGGCTGAAGAGAACCGCCA
GAAGAAGATACACCAGACGGAAGAACCGGATCTGCTATCTGCAAGAGATCTTCAGCAACGAGATGGCCAA
GGTGGACGACAGCTTCTTCCACAGACTGGAAGAGTCCTTCCTGGTGGAAGAGGATAAGAAGCACGAGCGG
CACCCCATCTTCGGCAACATCGTGGACGAGGTGGCCTACCACGAGAAGTACCCCACCATCTACCACCTGA
GAAAGAAACTGGTGGACAGCACCGACAAGGCCGACCTGCGGCTGATCTATCTGGCCCTGGCCCACATGAT
CAAGTTCCGGGGCCACTTCCTGATCGAGGGCGACCTGAACCCCGACAACAGCGACGTGGACAAGCTGTTC
ATCCAGCTGGTGCAGACCTACAACCAGCTGTTCGAGGAAAACCCCATCAACGCCAGCGGCGTGGACGCCA
AGGCCATCCTGTCTGCCAGACTGAGCAAGAGCAGACGGCTGGAAAATCTGATCGCCCAGCTGCCCGGCGA
GAAGAAGAATGGCCTGTTCGGCAACCTGATTGCCCTGAGCCTGGGCCTGACCCCCAACTTCAAGAGCAAC
TTCGACCTGGCCGAGGATGCCAAACTGCAGCTGAGCAAGGACACCTACGACGACGACCTGGACAACCTGC
TGGCCCAGATCGGCGACCAGTACGCCGACCTGTTTCTGGCCGCCAAGAACCTGTCCGACGCCATCCTGCT
GAGCGACATCCTGAGAGTGAACACCGAGATCACCAAGGCCCCCCTGAGCGCCTCTATGATCAAGAGATAC
GACGAGCACCACCAGGACCTGACCCTGCTGAAAGCTCTCGTGCGGCAGCAGCTGCCTGAGAAGTACAAAG
AGATTTTCTTCGACCAGAGCAAGAACGGCTACGCCGGCTACATTGACGGCGGAGCCAGCCAGGAAGAGTT
CTACAAGTTCATCAAGCCCATCCTGGAAAAGATGGACGGCACCGAGGAACTGCTCGTGAAGCTGAACAGA
GAGGACCTGCTGCGGAAGCAGCGGACCTTCGACAACGGCAGCATCCCCCACCAGATCCACCTGGGAGAGC
TGCACGCCATTCTGCGGCGGCAGGAAGATTTTTACCCATTCCTGAAGGACAACCGGGAAAAGATCGAGAA
GATCCTGACCTTCCGCATCCCCTACTACGTGGGCCCTCTGGCCAGGGGAAACAGCAGATTCGCCTGGATG
ACCAGAAAGAGCGAGGAAACCATCACCCCCTGGAACTTCGAGGAAGTGGTGGACAAGGGCGCTTCCGCCC
AGAGCTTCATCGAGCGGATGACCAACTTCGATAAGAACCTGCCCAACGAGAAGGTGCTGCCCAAGCACAG
CCTGCTGTACGAGTACTTCACCGTGTATAACGAGCTGACCAAAGTGAAATACGTGACCGAGGGAATGAGA
AAGCCCGCCTTCCTGAGCGGCGAGCAGAAAAAGGCCATCGTGGACCTGCTGTTCAAGACCAACCGGAAAG
TGACCGTGAAGCAGCTGAAAGAGGACTACTTCAAGAAAATCGAGTGCTTCGACTCCGTGGAAATCTCCGG
CGTGGAAGATCGGTTCAACGCCTCCCTGGGCACATACCACGATCTGCTGAAAATTATCAAGGACAAGGAC
TTCCTGGACAATGAGGAAAACGAGGACATTCTGGAAGATATCGTGCTGACCCTGACACTGTTTGAGGACA
GAGAGATGATCGAGGAACGGCTGAAAACCTATGCCCACCTGTTCGACGACAAAGTGATGAAGCAGCTGAA
GCGGCGGAGATACACCGGCTGGGGCAGGCTGAGCCGGAAGCTGATCAACGGCATCCGGGACAAGCAGTCC
GGCAAGACAATCCTGGATTTCCTGAAGTCCGACGGCTTCGCCAACAGAAACTTCATGCAGCTGATCCACG
ACGACAGCCTGACCTTTAAAGAGGACATCCAGAAAGCCCAGGTGTCCGGCCAGGGCGATAGCCTGCACGA
GCACATTGCCAATCTGGCCGGCAGCCCCGCCATTAAGAAGGGCATCCTGCAGACAGTGAAGGTGGTGGAC
GAGCTCGTGAAAGTGATGGGCCGGCACAAGCCCGAGAACATCGTGATCGAAATGGCCAGAGAGAACCAGA
CCACCCAGAAGGGACAGAAGAACAGCCGCGAGAGAATGAAGCGGATCGAAGAGGGCATCAAAGAGCTGGG
CAGCCAGATCCTGAAAGAACACCCCGTGGAAAACACCCAGCTGCAGAACGAGAAGCTGTACCTGTACTAC
CTGCAGAATGGGCGGGATATGTACGTGGACCAGGAACTGGACATCAACCGGCTGTCCGACTACGATGTGG
ACCACATCGTGCCTCAGAGCTTTCTGAAGGACGACTCCATCGACAACAAGGTGCTGACCAGAAGCGACAA
GGCCCGGGGCAAGAGCGACAACGTGCCCTCCGAAGAGGTCGTGAAGAAGATGAAGAACTACTGGCGGCAG
CTGCTGAACGCCAAGCTGATTACCCAGAGAAAGTTCGACAATCTGACCAAGGCCGAGAGAGGCGGCCTGA
GCGAACTGGATAAGGCCGGCTTCATCAAGAGACAGCTGGTGGAAACCCGGCAGATCACAAAGCACGTGGC
ACAGATCCTGGACTCCCGGATGAACACTAAGTACGACGAGAATGACAAGCTGATCCGGGAAGTGAAAGTG
ATCACCCTGAAGTCCAAGCTGGTGTCCGATTTCCGGAAGGATTTCCAGTTTTACAAAGTGCGCGAGATCA
ACAACTACCACCACGCCCACGACGCCTACCTGAACGCCGTCGTGGGAACCGCCCTGATCAAAAAGTACCC
TAAGCTGGAAAGCGAGTTCGTGTACGGCGACTACAAGGTGTACGACGTGCGGAAGATGATCGCCAAGAGC
GAGCAGGAAATCGGCAAGGCTACCGCCAAGTACTTCTTCTACAGCAACATCATGAACTTTTTCAAGACCG
AGATTACCCTGGCCAACGGCGAGATCCGGAAGCGGCCTCTGATCGAGACAAACGGCGAAACCGGGGAGAT
CGTGTGGGATAAGGGCCGGGATTTTGCCACCGTGCGGAAAGTGCTGAGCATGCCCCAAGTGAATATCGTG
AAAAAGACCGAGGTGCAGACAGGCGGCTTCAGCAAAGAGTCTATCCTGCCCAAGAGGAACAGCGATAAGC
TGATCGCCAGAAAGAAGGACTGGGACCCTAAGAAGTACGGCGGCTTCGACAGCCCCACCGTGGCCTATTC
TGTGCTGGTGGTGGCCAAAGTGGAAAAGGGCAAGTCCAAGAAACTGAAGAGTGTGAAAGAGCTGCTGGGG
ATCACCATCATGGAAAGAAGCAGCTTCGAGAAGAATCCCATCGACTTTCTGGAAGCCAAGGGCTACAAAG
AAGTGAAAAAGGACCTGATCATCAAGCTGCCTAAGTACTCCCTGTTCGAGCTGGAAAACGGCCGGAAGAG
AATGCTGGCCTCTGCCGGCGAACTGCAGAAGGGAAACGAACTGGCCCTGCCCTCCAAATATGTGAACTTC
CTGTACCTGGCCAGCCACTATGAGAAGCTGAAGGGCTCCCCCGAGGATAATGAGCAGAAACAGCTGTTTG
TGGAACAGCACAAGCACTACCTGGACGAGATCATCGAGCAGATCAGCGAGTTCTCCAAGAGAGTGATCCT
GGCCGACGCTAATCTGGACAAAGTGCTGTCCGCCTACAACAAGCACCGGGATAAGCCCATCAGAGAGCAG
GCCGAGAATATCATCCACCTGTTTACCCTGACCAATCTGGGAGCCCCTGCCGCCTTCAAGTACTTTGACA
CCACCATCGACCGGAAGAGGTACACCAGCACCAAAGAGGTGCTGGACGCCACCCTGATCCACCAGAGCAT
CACCGGCCTGTACGAGACACGGATCGACCTGTCTCAGCTGGGAGGCGACAGCGCTGGAGGAGGTGGAAGC
GGAGGAGGAGGAAGCGGAGGAGGAGGTAGCGGACCTAAGAAAAAGAGGAAGGTGGCGGCCGCTGGATCCA
TGGACTATAAGGACCACGACGGAGACTACAAGGATCATGATATTGATTACAAAGACGATGACGATAAGTG
TACAGGCAGTGGAGAGGGCAGAGGAAGTCTGCTAACATGCGGTGACGTCGAGGAGAATCCTGGCCCAATG
GCCAAGCCTTTGTCTCAAGAAGAATCCACCCTCATTGAAAGAGCAACGGCTACAATCAACAGCATCCCCA
TCTCTGAAGACTACAGCGTCGCCAGCGCAGCTCTCTCTAGCGACGGCCGCATCTTCACTGGTGTCAATGT
ATATCATTTTACTGGGGGACCTTGTGCAGAACTCGTGGTGCTGGGCACTGCTGCTGCTGCGGCAGCTGGC
AACCTGACTTGTATCGTCGCGATCGGAAATGAGAACAGGGGCATCTTGAGCCCCTGCGGACGGTGCCGAC
AGGTGCTTCTCGATCTGCATCCTGGGATCAAAGCCATAGTGAAGGACAGTGATGGACAGCCGACGGCAGT
TGGGATTCGTGAATTGCTGCCCTCTGGTTATGTGTGGGAGGGCTAAGAATTCGATATCAAGCTTATCGGT
AATCAACCTCTGGATTACAAAATTTGTGAAAGATTGACTGGTATTCTTAACTATGTTGCTCCTTTTACGC
TATGTGGATACGCTGCTTTAATGCCTTTGTATCATGCTATTGCTTCCCGTATGGCTTTCATTTTCTCCTC
CTTGTATAAATCCTGGTTGCTGTCTCTTTATGAGGAGTTGTGGCCCGTTGTCAGGCAACGTGGCGTGGTG
TGCACTGTGTTTGCTGACGCAACCCCCACTGGTTGGGGCATTGCCACCACCTGTCAGCTCCTTTCCGGGA
CTTTCGCTTTCCCCCTCCCTATTGCCACGGCGGAACTCATCGCCGCCTGCCTTGCCCGCTGCTGGACAGG
GGCTCGGCTGTTGGGCACTGACAATTCCGTGGTGTTGTCGGGGAAATCATCGTCCTTTCCTTGGCTGCTC
GCCTGTGTTGCCACCTGGATTCTGCGCGGGACGTCCTTCTGCTACGTCCCTTCGGCCCTCAATCCAGCGG
ACCTTCCTTCCCGCGGCCTGCTGCCGGCTCTGCGGCCTCTTCCGCGTCTTCGCCTTCGCCCTCAGACGAG
TCGGATCTCCCTTTGGGCCGCCTCCCCGCATCGATACCGTCGACCTCGAGACCTAGAAAAACATGGAGCA
ATCACAAGTAGCAATACAGCAGCTACCAATGCTGATTGTGCCTGGCTAGAAGCACAAGAGGAGGAGGAGG
TGGGTTTTCCAGTCACACCTCAGGTACCTTTAAGACCAATGACTTACAAGGCAGCTGTAGATCTTAGCCA
CTTTTTAAAAGAAAAGGGGGGACTGGAAGGGCTAATTCACTCCCAACGAAGACAAGATATCCTTGATCTG
TGGATCTACCACACACAAGGCTACTTCCCTGATTGGCAGAACTACACACCAGGGCCAGGGATCAGATATC
CACTGACCTTTGGATGGTGCTACAAGCTAGTACCAGTTGAGCAAGAGAAGGTAGAAGAAGCCAATGAAGG
AGAGAACACCCGCTTGTTACACCCTGTGAGCCTGCATGGGATGGATGACCCGGAGAGAGAAGTATTAGAG
TGGAGGTTTGACAGCCGCCTAGCATTTCATCACATGGCCCGAGAGCTGCATCCGGACTGTACTGGGTCTC
TCTGGTTAGACCAGATCTGAGCCTGGGAGCTCTCTGGCTAACTAGGGAACCCACTGCTTAAGCCTCAATA
AAGCTTGCCTTGAGTGCTTCAAGTAGTGTGTGCCCGTCTGTTGTGTGACTCTGGTAACTAGAGATCCCTC
AGACCCTTTTAGTCAGTGTGGAAAATCTCTAGCAGGGCCCGTTTAAACCCGCTGATCAGCCTCGACTGTG
CCTTCTAGTTGCCAGCCATCTGTTGTTTGCCCCTCCCCCGTGCCTTCCTTGACCCTGGAAGGTGCCACTC
CCACTGTCCTTTCCTAATAAAATGAGGAAATTGCATCGCATTGTCTGAGTAGGTGTCATTCTATTCTGGG
GGGTGGGGTGGGGCAGGACAGCAAGGGGGAGGATTGGGAAGACAATAGCAGGCATGCTGGGGATGCGGTG
GGCTCTATGGCTTCTGAGGCGGAAAGAACCAGCTGGGGCTCTAGGGGGTATCCCC
[124 nt withheld, positions 10276-10399]
C
[91 nt withheld, positions 10401-10491]
A
[49 nt withheld, positions 10493-10541]
CCTTTGACGTTGGAGTCCACGTTCTTT
[37 nt withheld, positions 10569-10605]
ACCCTATCTCGGTCTATTCTTTTGATTTATAAGGGATTTTGCCGATTTCGGCCTATTGGTTAAAAAATGA
GCTGATTTAACAAAAATTTAACGCGAATTAATTCTGTGGAATGTGTGTCAGTTAGGGTGTGGAAAGTCCC
CAGGCTCCCCAGCAGGCAGAAGTATGCAAAGCATGCATCTCAATTAGTCAGCAACCAGGTGTGGAAAGTC
CCCAGGCTCCCCAGCAGGCAGAAGTATGCAAAGCATGCATCTCAATTAGTCAGCAACCATAGTCCCGCCC
CTAACTCCGCCCATCCCGCCCCTAACTCCGCCCAGTTCCGCCCATTCTCCGCCCCATGGCTGACTAATTT
TTTTTATTTATGCAGAGGCCGAGGCCGCCTCTGCCTCTGAGCTATTCCAGAAGTAGTGAGGAGGCTTTTT
TGGAGGCCTAGGCTTTTGCAAAAAGCTCCCGGGAGCTTGTATATCCATTTTCGGATCTGATCAGCACGTG
TTGACAATTAATCATCGGCATAGTATATCGGCATAGTATAATACGACAAGGTGAGGAACTAAACCATGGC
CAAGTTGACCAGTGCCGTTCCGGTGCTCACCGCGCGCGACGTCGCCGGAGCGGTCGAGTTCTGGACCGAC
CGGCTCGGGTTCTCCCGGGACTTCGTGGAGGACGACTTCGCCGGTGTGGTCCGGGACGACGTGACCCTGT
TCATCAGCGCGGTCCAGGACCAGGTGGTGCCGGACAACACCCTGGCCTGGGTGTGGGTGCGCGGCCTGGA
CGAGCTGTACGCCGAGTGGTCGGAGGTCGTGTCCACGAACTTCCGGGACGCCTCCGGGCCGGCCATGACC
GAGATCGGCGAGCAGCCGTGGGGGCGGGAGTTCGCCCTGCGCGACCCGGCCGGCAACTGCGTGCACTTCG
TGGCCGAGGAGCAGGACTGACACGTGCTACGAGATTTCGATTCCACCGCCGCCTTCTATGAAAGGTTGGG
CTTCGGAATCGTTTTCCGGGACGCCGGCTGGATGATCCTCCAGCGCGGGGATCTCATGCTGGAGTTCTTC
GCCCACCCCAACTTGTTTATTGCAGCTTATAATGGTTACAAATAAAGCAATAGCATCACAAATTTCACAA
ATAAAGCATTTTTTTCACTGCATTCTAGTTGTGGTTTGTCCAAACTCATCAATGTATCTTATCATGTCTG
TATACCGTCGACCTCTAGCTAGAGCTTGGCGTAATCATGGTCATAGCTGTTTCCTGTGTGAAATTGTTAT
CCGCTCACAATTCCACACAACATACGAGCCGGAAGCATAAAGTGTAAAGCCTGGGGTGCCTAATGAGTGA
GCTAACTCACATTAATTGCGTTGCGCTCACTGCCCGCTTTCCAGTCGGGAAACCTGTCGTGCCAGCTGCA
TTAATGAATCGGCCAACGCGCGGGGAGAGGCGGTTTGCGTATTGGGCGCTCTTCCGCTTCCTCGCTCACT
GACTCGCTGCGCTCGGTCGTTCGGCTGCGGCGAGCGGTATCAGCTCACTCAAAGGCGGTAATACGGTTAT
CCACAGAATCAGGGGATAACGCAGGAAAGAACATGTGAGCAAAAGGCCAGCAAAAGGCCAGGAACCGTAA
AAAGGCCGCGTTGCTGGCGTTTTTCCATAGGCTCCGCCCCCCTGACGAGCATCACAAAAATCGACGCTCA
AGTCAGAGGTGGCGAAACCCGACAGGACTATAAAGATACCAGGCGTTTCCCCCTGGAAGCTCCCTCGTGC
GCTCTCCTGTTCCGACCCTGCCGCTTACCGGATACCTGTCCGCCTTTCTCCCTTCGGGAAGCGTGGCGCT
TTCTCATAGCTCACGCTGTAGGTATCTCAGTTCGGTGTAGGTCGTTCGCTCCAAGCTGGGCTGTGTGCAC
GAACCCCCCGTTCAGCCCGACCGCTGCGCCTTATCCGGTAACTATCGTCTTGAGTCCAACCCGGTAAGAC
ACGACTTATCGCCACTGGCAGCAGCCACTGGTAACAGGATTAGCAGAGCGAGGTATGTAGGCGGTGCTAC
AGAGTTCTTGAAGTGGTGGCCTAACTACGGCTACACTAGAAGAACAGTATTTGGTATCTGCGCTCTGCTG
AAGCCAGTTACCTTCGGAAAAAGAGTTGGTAGCTCTTGATCCGGCAAACAAACCACCGCTGGTAGCGGTG
GTTTTTTTGTTTGCAAGCAGCAGATTACGCGCAGAAAAAAAGGATCTCAAGAAGATCCTTTGATCTTTTC
TACGGGGTCTGACGCTCAGTGGAACGAAAACTCACGTTAAGGGATTTTGGTCATGAGATTATCAAAAAGG
ATCTTCACCTAGATCCTTTTAAATTAAAAATGAAGTTTTAAATCAATCTAAAGTATATATGAGTAAACTT
GGTCTGACAGTTACCAATGCTTAATCAGTGAGGCACCTATCTCAGCGATCTGTCTATTTCGTTCATCCAT
AGTTGCCTGACTCCCCGTCGTGTAGATAACTACGATACGGGAGGGCTTACCATCTGGCCCCAGTGCTGCA
ATGATACCGCGAGACCCACGCTCACCGGCTCCAGATTTATCAGCAATAAACCAGCCAGCCGGAAGGGCCG
AGCGCAGAAGTGGTCCTGCAACTTTATCCGCCTCCATCCAGTCTATTAATTGTTGCCGGGAAGCTAGAGT
AAGTAGTTCGCCAGTTAATAGTTTGCGCAACGTTGTTGCCATTGCTACAGGCATCGTGGTGTCACGCTCG
TCGTTTGGTATGGCTTCATTCAGCTCCGGTTCCCAACGATCAAGGCGAGTTACATGATCCCCCATGTTGT
GCAAAAAAGCGGTTAGCTCCTTCGGTCCTCCGATCGTTGTCAGAAGTAAGTTGGCCGCAGTGTTATCACT
CATGGTTATGGCAGCACTGCATAATTCTCTTACTGTCATGCCATCCGTAAGATGCTTTTCTGTGACTGGT
GAGTACTCAACCAAGTCATTCTGAGAATAGTGTATGCGGCGACCGAGTTGCTCTTGCCCGGCGTCAATAC
GGGATAATACCGCGCCACATAGCAGAACTTTAAAAGTGCTCATCATTGGAAAACGTTCTTCGGGGCGAAA
ACTCTCAAGGATCTTACCGCTGTTGAGATCCAGTTCGATGTAACCCACTCGTGCACCCAACTGATCTTCA
GCATCTTTTACTTTCACCAGCGTTTCTGGGTGAGCAAAAACAGGAAGGCAAAATGCCGCAAAAAAGGGAA
TAAGGGCGACACGGAAATGTTGAATACTCATACTCTTCCTTTTTCAATATTATTGAAGCATTTATCAGGG
TTATTGTCTCATGAGCGGATACATATTTGAATGTATTTAGAAAAATAAACAAATAGGGGTTCCGCGCACA
TTTCCCCGAAAAGTGCCACCTGAC
Features (pLannotate 1.2.2; 33 found; start..end, strand, type, name):
     31..83      -  misc_feature   bom (fragment): basis of mobility region from pBR322
    238..617     +  enhancer       CMV enhancer: human cytomegalovirus immediate early enhancer
    618..817     +  promoter       CMV promoter: human cytomegalovirus (CMV) immediate early promoter
    835..1015    +  LTR            5' LTR (truncated): truncated 5' long terminal repeat (LTR) from HIV-1
   1062..1187    +  misc_feature   HIV-1 Ψ: packaging signal of human immunodeficiency virus type 1
   1171..1534    +  CDS            HIV-1 gag (fragment): gag protein from human immunodeficiency virus 1; gag
   1680..1913    +  misc_feature   RRE: The Rev response element (RRE) of HIV-1 allows for Rev-dependent mRNA export from the nucleus to the cytoplasm.
   2290..2390    +  CDS            Rev (fragment): human immunodeficiency virus 1 (HIV-1) Rev protein; rev; enhances nuclear export of unspliced and incompletely spliced viral mRNAs
   2440..2557    +  misc_feature   cPPT/CTS: central polypurine tract and central termination sequence of HIV-1
   2614..2680    +  CDS            small t antigen (fragment): SV40 (simian virus 40) small t antigen
   2687..3865    +  promoter       EF-1α promoter: strong constitutive promoter for human elongation factor EF-1α
   3881..3928    +  CDS            nucleoplasmin NLS: bipartite nuclear localization signal from nucleoplasmin
   3928..8029    +  CDS            dCas9 (fragment): catalytically dead mutant of the Cas9 endonuclease from the Streptococcus pyogenes Type II CRISPR/Cas system RNA-guided DNA-binding protein that lacks endonuclease activity due to the D10A mutation in the RuvC catalytic domain and the N863A mutation in the HNH catalytic domain
   8258..8656    +  CDS            BSD: blasticidin S deaminase; Aspergillus terreus BSD; confers resistance to blasticidin
   8657..8678    +  misc_feature   MCS (fragment): pBluescript multiple cloning site
   8681..9269    +  misc_feature   WPRE: woodchuck hepatitis virus posttranscriptional regulatory element
   9206..9787    +  CDS            nef (fragment): NEF_HV1H2 - Experimental evidence at protein level: Swiss-Prot protein existence level 1. Extracellular Nef protein targets CD4(+) T-lymphocytes for apoptosis by interacting with CXCR4 surface receptors. From Human immunodeficiency virus type 1 group M subtype B (isolate HXB2) (HIV-1).
   9794..9974    +  LTR            5' LTR (truncated): truncated 5' long terminal repeat (LTR) from HIV-1
  10006..10230   +  polyA_signal   bGH poly(A) signal: bovine growth hormone polyadenylation signal
  10234..10255   +  promoter       SV40 promoter (fragment): SV40 enhancer and early promoter
  10276..10704   +  rep_origin     f1 ori (sequence partly withheld): f1 bacteriophage origin of replication; arrow indicates direction of (+) strand synthesis
  10718..11047   +  promoter       SV40 promoter: SV40 enhancer and early promoter
  11095..11142   +  promoter       EM7 promoter: synthetic bacterial promoter&nbsp
  11161..11535   +  CDS            BleoR: antibiotic-binding protein; Sh ble from Streptoalloteichus hindustanus; confers resistance to bleomycin, phleomycin, and Zeocin™
  11545..11670   +  CDS            ble (fragment): BLE_KLEPN - Experimental evidence at protein level: Swiss-Prot protein existence level 1. Binding protein with a strong affinity to the bleomycin family of antibiotics. Binds to CL990; an antimitotic-antibiotic compound. From Klebsiella pneumoniae.
  11665..11786   +  polyA_signal   SV40 poly(A) signal: SV40 polyadenylation signal
  11857..11879   -  protein_bind   lac operator (fragment): The lac repressor binds to the lac operator to inhibit transcription in E. coli. This inhibition can be relieved by adding lactose or isopropyl-β-D-thiogalactopyranoside (IPTG). lac repressor encoded by lacI
  11883..11913   -  promoter       lac promoter: promoter for the E. coli lac operon
  11928..11949   -  protein_bind   CAP binding site: CAP binding activates transcription in the presence of cAMP. E. coli catabolite activator protein
  11962..12054   -  CDS            lacI (fragment): lac repressor; lacI; The lac repressor binds to the lac operator to inhibit transcription in E. coli. This inhibition can be relieved by adding lactose or isopropyl-β-D-thiogalactopyranoside (IPTG).
  12237..12825   -  rep_origin     ori: high-copy-number ColE1/pMB1/pBR322/pUC origin of replication
  12996..13856   -  CDS            AmpR: β-lactamase; bla; confers resistance to ampicillin, carbenicillin, and related antibiotics
  13857..13961   -  promoter       AmpR promoter: bla
