[The description below was written by a language model from this plasmid's Addgene catalogue record and pLannotate feature annotations shown in this document.]
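Description:
pLL7 lenti-dcas9-3xflag-blast is a lentiviral transfer plasmid for expressing a catalytically dead, epitope-tagged Cas9 in mammalian cells. It was derived from the lenti dCAS-VP64_Blast backbone; according to the depositor's comments, the parent was cut with BamHI and EcoRI and a 3xFLAG tag was ligated in, although the catalogue lists Gibson cloning as the method. In bacteria it is maintained through a high-copy ColE1/pUC-type origin with ampicillin resistance (AmpR). The backbone also carries an f1 origin and an SV40/EM7-driven bleomycin/Zeocin resistance cassette lying outside the viral region. The sequenced record is 13,989 nt, the same figure the catalogue gives as the backbone size without insert, so that number evidently refers to the whole plasmid.

The viral portion begins with a CMV enhancer/promoter fused to a truncated HIV-1 5' LTR, which drives genomic RNA production in packaging cells. It is followed by the Ψ packaging signal, a gag fragment, the RRE for Rev-dependent export and the cPPT/CTS. An internal EF-1α promoter then drives a single open reading frame: a nucleoplasmin NLS, Streptococcus pyogenes dCas9 carrying D10A and N863A, the 3xFLAG tag, a T2A self-cleaving peptide and blasticidin S deaminase. This lets dCas9 and the selection marker be produced as separate proteins from one transcript. The annotation leaves a gap between dCas9 and BSD, where the FLAG and T2A sequences presumably sit, though they are not called as features. WPRE enhances transcript expression, and a truncated 3' LTR and bGH polyadenylation signal close the cassette.

The construct is suited to generating blasticidin-selected cell lines stably expressing nuclease-dead Cas9 that can be detected or immunoprecipitated via FLAG. No guide RNA cassette is annotated, so guides would have to be supplied separately. The associated publication concerns base editors and antibody affinity maturation, but the record does not state this plasmid's specific role in that work.
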