Addgene plasmid #112133: pLL7 lenti-dcas9-3xflag-blast
Purpose: lenti vector encoding dcas9-3xflag with T2A Blastcidin resistance marker (EF1a-NLS-dCas9-3Xflag-T2A-Blast-WPRE)
Depositing lab: Fei-Long Meng. Depositing organization: Institute of Biochemistry and Cell Biology, SIBS, CAS. Publication: Intrinsic Nucleotide Preference of Diversifying Base Editors Guides Antibody Ex Vivo Affinity Maturation. Liu LD, Huang M, Dai P, Liu T, Fan S, Cheng X, Zhao Y, Yeap LS, Meng FL. Cell Rep. 2018 Oct 23;25(4):884-892.e3. doi: 10.1016/j.celrep.2018.09.090. PubMed 30355495.
Backbone
  Vector backbone: lenti dCAS-VP64_Blast
  Backbone manufacturer: Zhang lab (Addgene plasmid #61425)
  Backbone size w/o insert (bp): 13989
  Vector type: Mammalian Expression, Lentiviral, CRISPR
  Selectable markers: Blasticidin
Growth in bacteria
  Bacterial resistance: Ampicillin, 100 μg/mL
  Growth temperature: 30°C
  Growth strain: NEB Stable
  Copy number: High Copy
Gene/Insert
  Gene/Insert name: dCas9(D10A, N863A)-T2A-Blast
  Species: Synthetic
  Insert size (bp): 4779
  Mutation: D10A and N863A mutants in Cas9
  Promoter: EF1a
  Cloning method: Gibson Cloning
  Sequencing primers: 5′ CCTCAGACAGTGGTTCAAAG; 3′ GTCGTGGTCCTTATAGTCCA
Terms and licenses: Academic/Nonprofit Terms; Industry Terms: Not Available to Industry
Depositor comments: from addgene 61425, BamHI and EcoRI digested followed by ligate with 3xFlag tag.
How to cite: pLL7 lenti-dcas9-3xflag-blast was a gift from Fei-Long Meng (Addgene plasmid # 112133 ; http://n2t.net/addgene:112133 ; RRID:Addgene_112133)
