>Addgene plasmid #112133 | pLL7 lenti-dcas9-3xflag-blast | depositor partial sequence | sequence record 211100 | dCas9
ATGAAAAGGCCGGCGGCCACGAAAAAGGCCGGCCAGGCAAAAAAGAAAAAGGACAAGAAGTACAGCATCG
GCCTGGCCATCGGCACCAACTCTGTGGGCTGGGCCGTGATCACCGACGAGTACAAGGTGCCCAGCAAGAA
ATTCAAGGTGCTGGGCAACACCGACCGGCACAGCATCAAGAAGAACCTGATCGGAGCCCTGCTGTTCGAC
AGCGGCGAAACAGCCGAGGCCACCCGGCTGAAGAGAACCGCCAGAAGAAGATACACCAGACGGAAGAACC
GGATCTGCTATCTGCAAGAGATCTTCAGCAACGAGATGGCCAAGGTGGACGACAGCTTCTTCCACAGACT
GGAAGAGTCCTTCCTGGTGGAAGAGGATAAGAAGCACGAGCGGCACCCCATCTTCGGCAACATCGTGGAC
GAGGTGGCCTACCACGAGAAGTACCCCACCATCTACCACCTGAGAAAGAAACTGGTGGACAGCACCGACA
AGGCCGACCTGCGGCTGATCTATCTGGCCCTGGCCCACATGATCAAGTTCCGGGGCCACTTCCTGATCGA
GGGCGACCTGAACCCCGACAACAGCGACGTGGACAAGCTGTTCATCCAGCTGGTGCAGACCTACAACCAG
CTGTTCGAGGAAAACCCCATCAACGCCAGCGGCGTGGACGCCAAGGCCATCCTGTCTGCCAGACTGAGCA
AGAGCAGACGGCTGGAAAATCTGATCGCCCAGCTGCCCGGCGAGAAGAAGAATGGCCTGTTCGGCAACCT
GATTGCCCTGAGCCTGGGCCTGACCCCCAACTTCAAGAGCAACTTCGACCTGGCCGAGGATGCCAAACTG
CAGCTGAGCAAGGACACCTACGACGACGACCTGGACAACCTGCTGGCCCAGATCGGCGACCAGTACGCCG
ACCTGTTTCTGGCCGCCAAGAACCTGTCCGACGCCATCCTGCTGAGCGACATCCTGAGAGTGAACACCGA
GATCACCAAGGCCCCCCTGAGCGCCTCTATGATCAAGAGATACGACGAGCACCACCAGGACCTGACCCTG
CTGAAAGCTCTCGTGCGGCAGCAGCTGCCTGAGAAGTACAAAGAGATTTTCTTCGACCAGAGCAAGAACG
GCTACGCCGGCTACATTGACGGCGGAGCCAGCCAGGAAGAGTTCTACAAGTTCATCAAGCCCATCCTGGA
AAAGATGGACGGCACCGAGGAACTGCTCGTGAAGCTGAACAGAGAGGACCTGCTGCGGAAGCAGCGGACC
TTCGACAACGGCAGCATCCCCCACCAGATCCACCTGGGAGAGCTGCACGCCATTCTGCGGCGGCAGGAAG
ATTTTTACCCATTCCTGAAGGACAACCGGGAAAAGATCGAGAAGATCCTGACCTTCCGCATCCCCTACTA
CGTGGGCCCTCTGGCCAGGGGAAACAGCAGATTCGCCTGGATGACCAGAAAGAGCGAGGAAACCATCACC
CCCTGGAACTTCGAGGAAGTGGTGGACAAGGGCGCTTCCGCCCAGAGCTTCATCGAGCGGATGACCAACT
TCGATAAGAACCTGCCCAACGAGAAGGTGCTGCCCAAGCACAGCCTGCTGTACGAGTACTTCACCGTGTA
TAACGAGCTGACCAAAGTGAAATACGTGACCGAGGGAATGAGAAAGCCCGCCTTCCTGAGCGGCGAGCAG
AAAAAGGCCATCGTGGACCTGCTGTTCAAGACCAACCGGAAAGTGACCGTGAAGCAGCTGAAAGAGGACT
ACTTCAAGAAAATCGAGTGCTTCGACTCCGTGGAAATCTCCGGCGTGGAAGATCGGTTCAACGCCTCCCT
GGGCACATACCACGATCTGCTGAAAATTATCAAGGACAAGGACTTCCTGGACAATGAGGAAAACGAGGAC
ATTCTGGAAGATATCGTGCTGACCCTGACACTGTTTGAGGACAGAGAGATGATCGAGGAACGGCTGAAAA
CCTATGCCCACCTGTTCGACGACAAAGTGATGAAGCAGCTGAAGCGGCGGAGATACACCGGCTGGGGCAG
GCTGAGCCGGAAGCTGATCAACGGCATCCGGGACAAGCAGTCCGGCAAGACAATCCTGGATTTCCTGAAG
TCCGACGGCTTCGCCAACAGAAACTTCATGCAGCTGATCCACGACGACAGCCTGACCTTTAAAGAGGACA
TCCAGAAAGCCCAGGTGTCCGGCCAGGGCGATAGCCTGCACGAGCACATTGCCAATCTGGCCGGCAGCCC
CGCCATTAAGAAGGGCATCCTGCAGACAGTGAAGGTGGTGGACGAGCTCGTGAAAGTGATGGGCCGGCAC
AAGCCCGAGAACATCGTGATCGAAATGGCCAGAGAGAACCAGACCACCCAGAAGGGACAGAAGAACAGCC
GCGAGAGAATGAAGCGGATCGAAGAGGGCATCAAAGAGCTGGGCAGCCAGATCCTGAAAGAACACCCCGT
GGAAAACACCCAGCTGCAGAACGAGAAGCTGTACCTGTACTACCTGCAGAATGGGCGGGATATGTACGTG
GACCAGGAACTGGACATCAACCGGCTGTCCGACTACGATGTGGACCACATCGTGCCTCAGAGCTTTCTGA
AGGACGACTCCATCGACAACAAGGTGCTGACCAGAAGCGACAAGGCCCGGGGCAAGAGCGACAACGTGCC
CTCCGAAGAGGTCGTGAAGAAGATGAAGAACTACTGGCGGCAGCTGCTGAACGCCAAGCTGATTACCCAG
AGAAAGTTCGACAATCTGACCAAGGCCGAGAGAGGCGGCCTGAGCGAACTGGATAAGGCCGGCTTCATCA
AGAGACAGCTGGTGGAAACCCGGCAGATCACAAAGCACGTGGCACAGATCCTGGACTCCCGGATGAACAC
TAAGTACGACGAGAATGACAAGCTGATCCGGGAAGTGAAAGTGATCACCCTGAAGTCCAAGCTGGTGTCC
GATTTCCGGAAGGATTTCCAGTTTTACAAAGTGCGCGAGATCAACAACTACCACCACGCCCACGACGCCT
ACCTGAACGCCGTCGTGGGAACCGCCCTGATCAAAAAGTACCCTAAGCTGGAAAGCGAGTTCGTGTACGG
CGACTACAAGGTGTACGACGTGCGGAAGATGATCGCCAAGAGCGAGCAGGAAATCGGCAAGGCTACCGCC
AAGTACTTCTTCTACAGCAACATCATGAACTTTTTCAAGACCGAGATTACCCTGGCCAACGGCGAGATCC
GGAAGCGGCCTCTGATCGAGACAAACGGCGAAACCGGGGAGATCGTGTGGGATAAGGGCCGGGATTTTGC
CACCGTGCGGAAAGTGCTGAGCATGCCCCAAGTGAATATCGTGAAAAAGACCGAGGTGCAGACAGGCGGC
TTCAGCAAAGAGTCTATCCTGCCCAAGAGGAACAGCGATAAGCTGATCGCCAGAAAGAAGGACTGGGACC
CTAAGAAGTACGGCGGCTTCGACAGCCCCACCGTGGCCTATTCTGTGCTGGTGGTGGCCAAAGTGGAAAA
GGGCAAGTCCAAGAAACTGAAGAGTGTGAAAGAGCTGCTGGGGATCACCATCATGGAAAGAAGCAGCTTC
GAGAAGAATCCCATCGACTTTCTGGAAGCCAAGGGCTACAAAGAAGTGAAAAAGGACCTGATCATCAAGC
TGCCTAAGTACTCCCTGTTCGAGCTGGAAAACGGCCGGAAGAGAATGCTGGCCTCTGCCGGCGAACTGCA
GAAGGGAAACGAACTGGCCCTGCCCTCCAAATATGTGAACTTCCTGTACCTGGCCAGCCACTATGAGAAG
CTGAAGGGCTCCCCCGAGGATAATGAGCAGAAACAGCTGTTTGTGGAACAGCACAAGCACTACCTGGACG
AGATCATCGAGCAGATCAGCGAGTTCTCCAAGAGAGTGATCCTGGCCGACGCTAATCTGGACAAAGTGCT
GTCCGCCTACAACAAGCACCGGGATAAGCCCATCAGAGAGCAGGCCGAGAATATCATCCACCTGTTTACC
CTGACCAATCTGGGAGCCCCTGCCGCCTTCAAGTACTTTGACACCACCATCGACCGGAAGAGGTACACCA
GCACCAAAGAGGTGCTGGACGCCACCCTGATCCACCAGAGCATCACCGGCCTGTACGAGACACGGATCGA
CCTGTCTCAGCTGGGAGGCGACAGCGCTGGAGGAGGTGGAAGCGGAGGAGGAGGAAGCGGAGGAGGAGGT
AGCGGACCTAAGAAAAAGAGGAAGGTGGCGGCCGCTGGATCCATGGACTATAAGGACCACGACGGAGACT
ACAAGGATCATGATATTGATTACAAAGACGATGACGATAAGTGTACAGGCAGTGGAGAGGGCAGAGGAAG
TCTGCTAACATGCGGTGACGTCGAGGAGAATCCTGGCCCAATGGCCAAGCCTTTGTCTCAAGAAGAATCC
ACCCTCATTGAAAGAGCAACGGCTACAATCAACAGCATCCCCATCTCTGAAGACTACAGCGTCGCCAGCG
CAGCTCTCTCTAGCGACGGCCGCATCTTCACTGGTGTCAATGTATATCATTTTACTGGGGGACCTTGTGC
AGAACTCGTGGTGCTGGGCACTGCTGCTGCTGCGGCAGCTGGCAACCTGACTTGTATCGTCGCGATCGGA
AATGAGAACAGGGGCATCTTGAGCCCCTGCGGACGGTGCCGACAGGTGCTTCTCGATCTGCATCCTGGGA
TCAAAGCCATAGTGAAGGACAGTGATGGACAGCCGACGGCAGTTGGGATTCGTGAATTGCTGCCCTCTGG
TTATGTGTGGGAGGGCTAA
